>Addgene plasmid #109815 | pHH0103_FRS2_IRS | addgene full sequence | sequence record 213681 | Addgene NGS Result
TTGACAATTAATCATCGGCTCGTATAATGTGTGGAATTGTGAGCGGATAACAATTTCACACAGGAAACAG
CCAGTCCGTTTAGGTGTTTTCACGAGCACTTCACCAACAAGGACCATAGATTATGAAAATCGAAGAACAC
CATCACCATCACCATTCCAGCGGTAAGCTTATGTCCCCTATACTAGGTTATTGGAAAATTAAGGGCCTTG
TGCAACCCACTCGACTTCTTTTGGAATATCTTGAAGAAAAATATGAAGAGCATTTGTATGAGCGCGATGA
AGGTGATAAATGGCGAAACAAAAAGTTTGAATTGGGTTTGGAGTTTCCCAATCTTCCTTATTATATTGAT
GGTGATGTTAAATTAACACAGTCTATGGCCATCATACGTTATATAGCTGACAAGCACAACATGTTGGGTG
GTTGTCCAAAAGAGCGTGCAGAGATTTCAATGCTTGAAGGAGCGGTTTTGGATATTAGATACGGTGTTTC
GAGAATTGCATATAGTAAAGACTTTGAAACTCTCAAAGTTGATTTTCTTAGCAAGCTACCTGAAATGCTG
AAAATGTTCGAAGATCGTTTATGTCATAAAACATATTTAAATGGTGATCATGTAACCCATCCTGACTTCA
TGTTGTATGACGCTCTTGATGTTGTTTTATACATGGACCCAATGTGCCTGGATGCGTTCCCAAAATTAGT
TTGTTTTAAAAAACGTATTGAAGCTATCCCACAAATTGATAAGTACTTGAAATCCAGCAAGTATATAGCA
TGGCCTTTGCAGGGCTGGCAAGCCACGTTTGGTGGTGGCGACCATCCTCCAAAATCGGATCTGGAAGTTC
TGTTCCAGGGGCCCCTGTCCAGCGGTCTGGTTCCGCGTGGTTCCGGTACCGCGGCCCAGCCGGCCCCGGA
TAAGGACACTGTTCCAGATAATCACCGTAACAAATTCAAAGTTATTAACGTCGACGACGATGGCAACGAA
CTGGGCTCTGGTATTATGGAACTGACGGACACTGAACTGATCCTGTACACCCGCAAACGTGATTCTGTAA
AATGGCATTACCTGTGCCTGCGTCGCTATGGCTACGACAGCAATCTGTTTTCCTTCGAATCTGGTCGCCG
TTGCCAGACCGGTCAGGGTATCTTCGCTTTTAAATGTGCACGTGCGGAAGAGCTGTTCAACATGCTGCAG
GAAATCATGCAAAACAACTCCATCAACGTTGTTGAAGAGCCGGTGGTGGAACGTAACAACCACCAGACCG
AACTGGAGGTACCGCGTACCCCGCGCACCCCTGCGGCCGCATA
[142 nt withheld, positions 1304-1445]
C
[98 nt withheld, positions 1447-1544]
AGTTTGTACTGGTGACGAAACTCAGTGTCTAGCTAGAGTGGC
[149 nt withheld, positions 1587-1735]
T
[41 nt withheld, positions 1737-1777]
T
[62 nt withheld, positions 1779-1840]
A
[35 nt withheld, positions 1842-1876]
CCTCCCTCAATCGGTTGAATGTCGCCCTTTTGTCTTTGGCGCTGGTAAACCATATGAA
[86 nt withheld, positions 1935-2020]
T
[54 nt withheld, positions 2022-2075]
CTAGCGCCGCCCTATACCTTGTCTGCCTCCCCGCGTTGCGTCGCGGTGCATGGAGCCGGGCCACCTCGAC
CTGAATGGAAGCCGGCGGCACCTCGCTAACGGATTCACCACTCCAAGAATTGGAGCCAATCAATTCTTGC
GGAGAACTGTGAATGCGCAAACCAACCCTTGGCAGAACATATCCATCGCGTCCGCCATCTCCAGCAGCCG
CACGCGGCGCATCTCGGGCAGCGTTGGGTCCTGGCCACGGGTGCGCATGATCGTGCTCCTGTCGTTGAGG
ACCCGGCTAGGCTGGCGGGGTTGCCTTACTGGTTAGCAGAATGAATCACCGATACGCGAGCGAACGTGAA
GCGACTGCTGCTGCAAAACGTCTGCGACCTGAGCAACAACATGAATGGTCTTCGGTTTCCGTGTTTCGTA
AAGTCTGGAAACGCGGAAGTCAGCGCCCTGCACCATTATGTTCCGGATCTGCATCGCAGGATGCTGCTGG
CTACCCTGTGGAACACCTACATCTGTATTAACGAAGCGCTGGCATTGACCCTGAGTGATTTTTCTCTGGT
CCCGCCGCATCCATACCGCCAGTTGTTTACCCTCACAACGTTCCAGTAACCGGGCATGTTCATCATCAGT
AACCCGTATCGTGAGCATCCTCTCTCGTTTCATCGGTATCATTACCCCCATGAACAGAAATCCCCCTTAC
ACGGAGGCATCAGTGACCAAACAGGAAAAAACCGCCCTTAACATGGCCCGCTTTATCAGAAGCCAGACAT
TAACGCTTCTGGAGAAACTCAACGAGCTGGACGCGGATGAACAGGCAGACATCTGTGAATCGCTTCACGA
CCACGCTGATGAGCTTTACCGCAGGATCCGCGAAATTGTAAGCGTTAATATTTTGTTAAAATTCGCGTTA
AATTTTTGTTAAATCAGCTCATTTTTTAACCAATAGGCCGAAATCGGCAAAATCCCTTATAAATCAAAAG
AATAGACCGAGATAGGGT
[37 nt withheld, positions 3074-3110]
AAAGAACGTGGACTCCAACGTCAAAGG
[49 nt withheld, positions 3138-3186]
T
[91 nt withheld, positions 3188-3278]
G
[124 nt withheld, positions 3280-3403]
CGCGGATCCTGCCTCGCGCGTTTCGGTGATGACGGTGAAAACCTCTGACACATGCAGCTCCCGGAGACGG
TCACAGCTTGTCTGTAAGCGGATGCCGGGAGCAGACAAGCCCGTCAGGGCGCGTCAGCGGGTGTTGGCGG
GTGTCGGGGCGCAGCCATGACCCAGTCACGTAGCGATAGCGGAGTGTATACTGGCTTAACTATGCGGCAT
CAGAGCAGATTGTACTGAGAGTGCACCATATGCGGTGTGAAATACCGCACAGATGCGTAAGGAGAAAATA
CCGCATCAGGCGCTCTTCCGCTTCCTCGCTCACTGACTCGCTGCGCTCGGTCGTTCGGCTGCGGCGAGCG
GTATCAGCTCACTCAAAGGCGGTAATACGGTTATCCACAGAATCAGGGGATAACGCAGGAAAGAACATGT
GAGCAAAAGGCCAGCAAAAGGCCAGGAACCGTAAAAAGGCCGCGTTGCTGGCGTTTTTCCATAGGCTCCG
CCCCCCTGACGAGCATCACAAAAATCGACGCTCAAGTCAGAGGTGGCGAAACCCGACAGGACTATAAAGA
TACCAGGGTTTCCCCCTGGAAGCTCCCTCGTGCGCTCTCCTGTTCCGACCCTGCCGCTTACCGGATACCT
GTCCGCCTTTCTCCCTTCGGGAAGCGTGGCGCTTTCTCATAGCTCACGCTGTAGGTATCTCAGTTCGGTG
TAGGTCGTTCGCTCCAAGCTGGGCTGTGTGCACGAACCCCCCGTTCAGCCCGACCGCTGCGCCTTATCCG
GTAACTATCGTCTTGAGTCCAACCCGGTAAGACACGACTTATCGCCACTGGCAGCAGCCACTGGTAACAG
GATTAGCAGAGCGAGGTATGTAGGCGGTGCTACAGAGTTCTTGAAGTGGTGGCCTAACTACGGCTACACT
AGAAGGACAGTATTTGGTATCTGCGCTCTGCTGAAGCCAGTTACCTTCGGAAAAAGAGTTGGTAGCTCTT
GATCCGGCAAACAAACCACCGCTGGTAGCGGTGGTTTTTTTGTTTGCAAGCAGCAGATTACGCGCAGAAA
AAAAGGATCTCAAGAAGATCCTTTGATCTTTTCTACGGGGTCTGACGCTCAGTGGAACGAAAACTCACGT
TAAGGGATTTTGGTCATGAGATTATCAAAAAGGATCTTCACCTAGATCCTTTTAAATTAAAAATGAAGTT
TTAAATCAATCTAAAGTATATATGAGTAAACTTGGTCTGACAGTTACCAATGCTTAATCAGTGAGGCACC
TATCTCAGCGATCTGTCTATTTCGTTCATCCATAGTTGCCTGACTCCCCGTCGTGTAGATAACTACGATA
CGGGAGGGCTTACCATCTGGCCCCAGTGCTGCAATGATACCGCGAGACCCACGCTCACCGGCTCCAGATT
TATCAGCAATAAACCAGCCAGCCGGAAGGGCCGAGCGCAGAAGTGGTCCTGCAACTTTATCCGCCTCCAT
CCAGTCTATTAATTGTTGCCGGGAAGCTAGAGTAAGTAGTTCGCCAGTTAATAGTTTGCGCAACGTTGTT
GCCATTGCTGCAGGCATCGTGGTGTCACGCTCGTCGTTTGGTATGGCTTCATTCAGCTCCGGTTCCCAAC
GATCAAGGCGAGTTACATGATCCCCCATGTTGTGCAAAAAAGCGGTTAGCTCCTTCGGTCCTCCGATCGT
TGTCAGAAGTAAGTTGGCCGCAGTGTTATCACTCATGGTTATGGCAGCACTGCATAATTCTCTTACTGTC
ATGCCATCCGTAAGATGCTTTTCTGTGACTGGTGAGTACTCAACCAAGTCATTCTGAGAATAGTGTATGC
GGCGACCGAGTTGCTCTTGCCCGGCGTCAACACGGGATAATACCGCGCCACATAGCAGAACTTTAAAAGT
GCTCATCATTGGAAAACGTTCTTCGGGGCGAAAACTCTCAAGGATCTTACCGCTGTTGAGATCCAGTTCG
ATGTAACCCACTCGTGCACCCAACTGATCTTCAGCATCTTTTACTTTCACCAGCGTTTCTGGGTGAGCAA
AAACAGGAAGGCAAAATGCCGCAAAAAAGGGAATAAGGGCGACACGGAAATGTTGAATACTCATACTCTT
CCTTTTTCAATATTATTGAAGCATTTATCAGGGTTATTGTCTCATGAGCGGATACATATTTGAATGTATT
TAGAAAAATAAACAAATAGGGGTTCCGCGCACATTTCCCCGAAAAGTGCCACCTGACGTCTAAGAAACCA
TTATTATCATGACATTAACCTATAAAAATAGGCGTATCACGAGGCCCTTTCGTCTTCAAGAATTCCCGAC
ACCATCGAATGGTGCAAAACCTTTCGCGGTATGGCATGATAGCGCCCGGAAGAGAGTCAATTCAGGGTGG
TGAATGTGAAACCAGTAACGTTATACGATGTCGCAGAGTATGCCGGTGTCTCTTATCAGACCGTTTCCCG
CGTGGTGAACCAGGCCAGCCACGTTTCTGCGAAAACGCGGGAAAAAGTGGAAGCGGCGATGGCGGAGCTG
AATTACATTCCCAACCGCGTGGCACAACAACTGGCGGGCAAACAGTCGTTGCTGATTGGCGTTGCCACCT
CCAGTCTGGCCCTGCACGCGCCGTCGCAAATTGTCGCGGCGATTAAATCTCGCGCCGATCAACTGGGTGC
CAGCGTGGTGGTGTCGATGGTAGAACGAAGCGGCGTCGAAGCCTGTAAAGCGGCGGTGCACAATCTTCTC
GCGCAACGCGTCAGTGGGCTGATCATTAACTATCCGCTGGATGACCAGGATGCCATTGCTGTGGAAGCTG
CCTGCACTAATGTTCCGGCGTTATTTCTTGATGTCTCTGACCAGACACCCATCAACAGTATTATTTTCTC
CCATGAAGACGGTACGCGACTGGGCGTGGAGCATCTGGTCGCATTGGGTCACCAGCAAATCGCGCTGTTA
GCGGGCCCATTAAGTTCTGTCTCGGCGCGTCTGCGTCTGGCTGGCTGGCATAAATATCTCACTCGCAATC
AAATTCAGCCGATAGCGGAACGGGAAGGCGACTGGAGTGCCATGTCCGGTTTTCAACAAACCATGCAAAT
GCTGAATGAGGGCATCGTTCCCACTGCGATGCTGGTTGCCAACGATCAGATGGCGCTGGGCGCAATGCGC
GCCATTACCGAGTCCGGGCTGCGCGTTGGTGCGGATATCTCGGTAGTGGGATACGACGATACCGAAGACA
GCTCATGTTATATCCCGCCGTTAACCACCATCAAACAGGATTTTCGCCTGCTGGGGCAAACCAGCGTGGA
CCGCTTGCTGCAACTCTCTCAGGGCCAGGCGGTGAAGGGCAATCAGCTGTTGCCCGTCTCACTGGTGAAA
AGAAAAACCACCCTGGCGCCCAATACGCAAACCGCCTCTCCCCGCGCGTTGGCCGATTCATTAATGCAGC
TGGCACGACAGGTTTCCCGACTGGAAAGCGGGCAGTGAGCGCAACGCAATTAATGTAAGTTAGCTCACTC
ATTAGGCACAATTCTCATGTTTGACAGCTTATCATCGACTGCACGGTGCACCAATGCTTCTGGCGTCAGG
CAGCCATCGGAAGCTGTGGTATGGCTGTGCAGGTCGTAAATCACTGCATAATTCGTGTCGCTCAAGGCGC
ACTCCCGTTCTGGATAATGTTTTTTGCGCCGACATCATAACGGTTCTGGCAAATATTCTGAAATGAGCTG
Features (pLannotate 1.2.2; 21 found; start..end, strand, type, name):
      1..29      +  promoter       tac promoter: strong E. coli promoter; hybrid between the trp and lac UV5 promoters
     37..53      +  protein_bind   lac operator: The lac repressor binds to the lac operator to inhibit transcription in E. coli. This inhibition can be relieved by adding lactose or isopropyl-β-D-thiogalactopyranoside (IPTG). lac repressor encoded by lacI
    138..155     +  CDS            6xHis: 6xHis affinity tag
    171..824     +  CDS            GST26_SCHJA: Experimental evidence at protein level: Swiss-Prot protein existence level 1. GST isoenzymes appear to play a central role in the parasite detoxification system. Other functions are also suspected including a role in increasing the solubility of haematin in the parasite gut. From Schistosoma japonicum (Blood fluke).
    906..1280    +  CDS            FRS2 (fragment): FRS2_HUMAN - Experimental evidence at protein level: Swiss-Prot protein existence level 1. Adapter protein that links activated FGR and NGF receptors to downstream signaling pathways. Plays an important role in the activation of MAP kinases and in the phosphorylation of PIK3R1, the regulatory subunit of phosphatidylinositol 3-kinase, in response to ligand-mediated activation of FGFR1. Modulates signaling via SHC1 by competing for a common binding site on NTRK1. From Homo sapiens (Human).
   1308..1355    +  terminator     fd terminator (sequence withheld): central terminator from bacteriophage fd (Otsuka and Kunisawa, 1982)
   1360..1572    +  CDS            M13 gene III (fragment) (sequence partly withheld): pIII; III; minor coat protein
   1587..2057    +  CDS            M13 gene III (fragment) (sequence partly withheld): pIII; III; minor coat protein
   2079..2149    +  CDS            TcR (fragment): tetracycline efflux protein; tet; confers resistance to tetracycline
   2391..2771    -  CDS            YPB1_ECOLX: Protein predicted: Swiss-Prot protein existence level 4. From Escherichia coli.
   2788..2939    +  CDS            rop (fragment): Rop protein, which maintains plasmids at low copy number; rop
   2975..3403    -  rep_origin     f1 ori (sequence partly withheld): f1 bacteriophage origin of replication; arrow indicates direction of (+) strand synthesis
   3412..3451    +  CDS            rop (fragment): Rop protein, which maintains plasmids at low copy number; rop
   3553..3693    +  misc_feature   bom: basis of mobility region from pBR322
   3879..4466    -  rep_origin     ori: high-copy-number ColE1/pMB1/pBR322/pUC origin of replication
   4637..5497    -  CDS            AmpR: β-lactamase; bla; confers resistance to ampicillin, carbenicillin, and related antibiotics
   5498..5602    -  promoter       AmpR promoter: bla
   5711..5788    +  promoter       lacIq promoter: lacI (mutant); In the lacIq allele, a single base change in the promoter boosts expression of the lacI gene about 10-fold.
   5789..6871    +  CDS            lacI: lac repressor; lacI; The lac repressor binds to the lac operator to inhibit transcription in E. coli. This inhibition can be relieved by adding lactose or isopropyl-β-D-thiogalactopyranoside (IPTG).
   6884..6905    +  protein_bind   CAP binding site: CAP binding activates transcription in the presence of cAMP. E. coli catabolite activator protein
   6924..6941    +  promoter       tet promoter (fragment): E. coli promoter for tetracycline efflux protein gene
