[The description below was written by a language model from this plasmid's Addgene catalogue record and pLannotate feature annotations shown in this document.]
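Description:
pHH0103_FRS2_IRS is a bacterial expression plasmid of about 7.1 kb, built on the pHH0103 backbone, for producing and purifying a domain of the human adaptor protein FRS2 in E. coli. It replicates from a ColE1/pMB1-type origin with the pBR322 bom region. The repository lists it as low copy, although the rop gene appears only as two fragments split by an inserted f1 phage origin. Selection is by ampicillin through the AmpR β-lactamase gene and its own promoter.

Expression is driven by the hybrid tac promoter followed by a lac operator. The plasmid also carries lacI under the lacIq promoter, so transcription is repressed until it is induced with IPTG. The annotated reading frame begins with a 6xHis tag, continues into Schistosoma japonicum glutathione S-transferase, and then into a fragment of FRS2 of roughly 375 bp that was cloned between SfiI and NotI sites. The "IRS" in the name presumably refers to the IRS-type phosphotyrosine-binding domain of FRS2, though the record does not define the term or give domain boundaries. The fusion product can therefore be captured by either nickel or glutathione affinity.

A bacteriophage fd terminator lies downstream of the insert. It is followed by fragments of M13 gene III, a tetracycline-resistance remnant and, near the end of the record, a partial tet promoter. These elements, together with the f1 origin, look like leftovers from a phagemid-type ancestor, and nothing in the record assigns them a role in expression.

The stated purpose is expression and purification of FRS2_IRS. The associated publication is a large-scale survey of high-affinity ligands for peptide recognition modules, which suggests the purified domain served as a binding target in that screen.
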