Addgene plasmid #109815: pHH0103_FRS2_IRS
Purpose: Protein expression and purification of FRS2_IRS
Depositing lab: Sachdev Sidhu. Depositing organization: University of Toronto. Publication: Large-scale survey and database of high affinity ligands for peptide recognition modules. Teyra J, Kelil A, Jain S, Helmy M, Jajodia R, Hooda Y, Gu J, D'Cruz AA, Nicholson SE, Min J, Sudol M, Kim PM, Bader GD, Sidhu SS. Mol Syst Biol. 2020 Dec;16(12):e9310. doi: 10.15252/msb.20199310. PubMed 33438817.
Backbone
  Vector backbone: pHH0103
  Vector type: Bacterial Expression
Growth in bacteria
  Bacterial resistance: Ampicillin, 100 μg/mL
  Growth temperature: 37°C
  Growth strain: DH5alpha
  Copy number: Low Copy
Gene/Insert
  Gene/Insert name: FRS2_IRS
  Species: H. sapiens (human)
  Entrez Gene: FRS2 (a.k.a. FRS1A, FRS2A, FRS2alpha, SNT, SNT-1, SNT1)
  Cloning method: Restriction Enzyme; 5′ cloning site Sfi1 (unknown if destroyed); 3′ cloning site Not1 (unknown if destroyed)
Terms and licenses: Academic/Nonprofit Terms; Industry Terms: Not Available to Industry
How to cite: pHH0103_FRS2_IRS was a gift from Sachdev Sidhu (Addgene plasmid # 109815 ; http://n2t.net/addgene:109815 ; RRID:Addgene_109815)
