>Addgene plasmid #109815 | pHH0103_FRS2_IRS | depositor partial sequence | sequence record 206767 | pHH0103_FRS2_IRS sequence 408 bps
GGCCCAGCCGGCCCCGGATAAGGACACTGTTCCAGATAATCACCGTAACAAATTCAAAGTTATTAACGTC
GACGACGATGGCAACGAACTGGGCTCTGGTATTATGGAACTGACGGACACTGAACTGATCCTGTACACCC
GCAAACGTGATTCTGTAAAATGGCATTACCTGTGCCTGCGTCGCTATGGCTACGACAGCAATCTGTTTTC
CTTCGAATCTGGTCGCCGTTGCCAGACCGGTCAGGGTATCTTCGCTTTTAAATGTGCACGTGCGGAAGAG
CTGTTCAACATGCTGCAGGAAATCATGCAAAACAACTCCATCAACGTTGTTGAAGAGCCGGTGGTGGAAC
GTAACAACCACCAGACCGAACTGGAGGTACCGCGTACCCCGCGCACCCCTGCGGCCGC
